>Addgene plasmid #220440 | RT-3 | addgene full sequence | sequence record 436951 | Addgene NGS Result
GCTGAACGGATTCGTGGGCACGTACTTTCACTGGCATTGCAAATGTACGGATGTCGGGTGATACAAAAGG
CATTGGAGTTTATTCCACCTGATCAGCAGGTTATTAATGAAATGGTCAGAGAGTTGGATGGTCATGTCTT
GAAGTGTGTAAAGGACCAGAATGGGAATCACGTGGTTCAAAAATGCATAGAGTGTGTACAGCCGCAGTCC
CTTCAATTCATTATTGATGCCTTCAAGAGCCAGGTATTTGCACTGTCTACGCATCCGTATGGCTGTCGAG
TGATCCAGCGCATTTTGGAGCATTGCCTTCCTGAGCAGACACTGCCTATTTTAGAAGAATTACACCAGCA
CACGGAGCAACTTGTTCAGGATCAGTATGGTAACTACGTTATTCAGCATGTTTTGGAGCATGGTCGGCCG
GAGGACAAAAGTAAAATCGTTGCGGAGATTCGTGGAAATGTTCTAGTCCTGAGTCAGCACAAATTTGCCA
GTAATGTAGTTGAAAAGTGTGTGACACATGCATCTCGTACGGAAAGGGCCATGCTGATAGACGAGGTGTG
CACAATGAATGATGGGCCTCATAGTGCCTTATACACCATGATGAAGGACCAGTATGCTAACTATGTTGTA
CAGAAAATGATCGATGTAGCAGAACCAGCTCAGCGCAAGATTGTTATGCACAAGATCAGACCACATATTG
CCACTCTTCGTAAATACACATATGGCAAGCACATCCTGGCCAAGTTGGAAAAGTACTACATGAAAAATGG
AATGGATCTGGGTCCAATGTGTGGACCCTCAAATGGAATCATTGCGAGGCCTATGACAGTTATTCAGAAG
TCGTCTCCTACAGTGAAAGGAGTGAAGACAACAACATCAGATTGCACCGAAAGACGTCACTCATCGAGTT
CACCTTGCAAAATGAGTCAAAACGGAAGCAGTGGATACTATGAAGGAGATGTTTTACTGGATGATGATGC
TCTTGTTTCGATGCCAGAAGCAACGCTCATTGAGTGCTTTGGTAATCTGGCTGTCACAAAAAGACCTGCA
CATCTGAGACCTCCGGCAGCTTTCTGTCTACCGTTTGTATCAATGAACAACGATTTGACGAGCGGACATG
CCTTGAAACATATCACATTGACATCAGTATTCGACGCACTACATCCGTACGTTGCCATGCCGTACATCAA
CAGAATGGATATATGCTCTGCAATGAACGTATATTGGATCAGAAACTGTTTGGAAGCTGAACAATCCGAT
TTATTTCATCGATTCGCTCTGGAAATGCAAGTACATTTGAGTGCATGTTTTGGATGTCGCGTTGTCCTGG
ATATCTATGGATCAACCAGAAACGGATTCGGTACCCGATTCTGTGATGTTGATATGTCACTTTCTTTTTC
ACCGAGTCCACCTTCATGGGCAACCAATTCGGATCGAGTGATGAGAGCTGTTGCGAAGGCACTTGTCGAT
TTTCCGAAAGCAGTTGATGAGAGATATGTCAACGCCAAAGTTCCAATTGTCAGATTCAGAAGCAGTGACA
TGGATATGGAAGCAGACATCAGTTACAAGAATGATTTGGCTCTTCACAATACTCAGCTTTTGCAACAATA
CTGCAAATGGGATCCCGAAAGACTACCGACTCTTGGAGTTTGGGTCAAAGCGTGGGCGAAACGAAGTGGA
GTTGGAGATGCATCAAAAGGATCGCTGTCTTCATATGCTTGGATTGTGATGCTTATTCATTATCTTCAGC
AAGTCGAACCAATTCCTGTGTTGCCATGTCTTCAGGAAATGAACCATCAGAAAAGTGAAAATGTCTACGT
CCAAGGTTACAACACGTATTATTGGAAATTCGTAGACACTGCTCGTACACGACGTTGTCGTGCTTCTGTC
GTTGATTTGTTCGTTGGATTCTTGGATTACTATGCCACATACTTTGACTACTCCACAAATGTTATCCAGA
TGGTGTCCAAGAAATTGGAATTCAAACCGGATCGCTGGTGCAAGTATCCAATGTGTATTGCTGATCCGTT
CGAGACGGATCATAATTTGGCACAAGGTGTTGATATGCCAATGTTTGAATACATTAGATCGTGTATGGAA
CACTCGAAGAAAGTATTCACGGATCGCCGCATGCGCTCGGAGTTTCTTTCGGGATACGGGTTCGACGTTG
ACGAATTTGATGCAAGGCATCGAGGCGAAATGAACATGGAAATGGCGTCACAATTTGGGGAATTCCTTCT
TCACAAGTGCATAATGGTGAAACAAGCCCCGAATCGTCAATTCCGTGATCGCAGTATGAGTCAATCGACG
AGCATAAGCAACACATCGAGTATTTCCTCGTCGGGATAGTGACTCGAGCCTCTAGACGGTTTCTTTGAAA
TTTTTTTGATTCGGTAATCTCCGAACAGAAGGAAGAACGAAGGAAGGAGCACAGACTTAGATTGGTATAT
ATACGCATATGTAGTGTTGAAGAAACATGAAATTGCCCAGTATTCTTAACCCAACTGCACAGAACAAAAA
CCTGCAGGAAACGAAGATAAATCATGTCGAAAGCTACATATAAGGAACGTGCTGCTACTCATCCTAGTCC
TGTTGCTGCCAAGCTATTTAATATCATGCACGAAAAGCAAACAAACTTGTGTGCTTCATTGGATGTTCGT
ACCACCAAGGAATTACTGGAGTTAGTTGAAGCATTAGGTCCCAAAATTTGTTTACTAAAAACACATGTGG
ATATCTTGACTGATTTTTCCATGGAGGGCACAGTTAAGCCGCTAAAGGCATTATCCGCCAAGTACAATTT
TTTACTCTTCGAAGACAGAAAATTTGCTGACATTGGTAATACAGTCAAATTGCAGTACTCTGCGGGTGTA
TACAGAATAGCAGAATGGGCAGACATTACGAATGCACACGGTGTGGTGGGCCCAGGTATTGTTAGCGGTT
TGAAGCAGGCGGCAGAAGAAGTAACAAAGGAACCTAGAGGCCTTTTGATGTTAGCAGAATTGTCATGCAA
GGGCTCCCTATCTACTGGAGAATATACTAAGGGTACTGTTGACATTGCGAAGAGCGACAAAGATTTTGTT
ATCGGCTTTATTGCTCAAAGAGACATGGGTGGAAGAGATGAAGGTTACGATTGGTTGATTATGACACCCG
GTGTGGGTTTAGATGACAAGGGAGACGCATTGGGTCAACAGTATAGAACCGTGGATGATGTGGTCTCTAC
AGGATCTGACATTATTATTGTTGGAAGAGGACTATTTGCAAAGGGAAGGGATGCTAAGGTAGAGGGTGAA
CGTTACAGAAAAGCAGGCTGGGAAGCATATTTGAGAAGATGCGGCCAGCAAAACTAAAAAACTGTATTAT
AAGTAAATGCATGTATACTAAACTCACAAATTAGAGCTTCAATTTAATTATATCAGTTATTACCCTATGC
GGTCTAGAACTATAGTGAGTCGTATTACGTAGATCCAGACATGATAAGATACATTGATGAGTTTGGACAA
ACCACAACTAGAATGCAGTGAAAAAAATGCTTTATTTGTGAAATTTGTGATGCTATTGCTTTATTTGTAA
CCATTATAAGCTGCAATAAACAAGTTAACAACAACAATTGCATTCATTTTATGTTTCAGGTTCAGGGGGA
GGTGTGGGAGGTTTTTTAATTCGCGGCCGCGGCGCCAATGCATTGGGCCCGGTACCCAGCTTTTGTTCCC
TTTAGTGAGGGTTAATTGCGCGCTTGGCGTAATCATGGTCATAGCTGTTTCCTGTGTGAAATTGTTATCC
GCTCACAATTCCACACAACATACGAGCCGGGAGCATAAAGTGTAAAGCCTGGGGTGCCTAATGAGTGAGC
TAACTCACATTAATTGCGTTGCGCTCACTGCCCGCTTTCCAGTCGGGAAACCTGTCGTGCCAGCTGCATT
AATGAATCGGCCAACGCGCGGGGAGAGGCGGTTTGCGTATTGGGCGCTCTTCCGCTTCCTCGCTCACTGA
CTCGCTGCGCTCGGTCGTTCGGCTGCGGCGAGCGGTATCAGCTCACTCAAAGGCGGTAATACGGTTATCC
ACAGAATCAGGGGATAACGCAGGAAAGAACATGTGAGCAAAAGGCCAGCAAAAGGCCAGGAACCGTAAAA
AGGCCGCGTTGCTGGCGTTTTTCCATAGGCTCCGCCCCCCTGACGAGCATCACAAAAATCGACGCTCAAG
TCAGAGGTGGCGAAACCCGACAGGACTATAAAGATACCAGGCGTTTCCCCCTGGAAGCTCCCTCGTGCGC
TCTCCTGTTCCGACCCTGCCGCTTACCGGATACCTGTCCGCCTTTCTCCCTTCGGGAAGCGTGGCGCTTT
CTCATAGCTCACGCTGTAGGTATCTCAGTTCGGTGTAGGTCGTTCGCTCCAAGCTGGGCTGTGTGCACGA
ACCCCCCGTTCAGCCCGACCGCTGCGCCTTATCCGGTAACTATCGTCTTGAGTCCAACCCGGTAAGACAC
GACTTATCGCCACTGGCAGCAGCCACTGGTAACAGGATTAGCAGAGCGAGGTATGTAGGCGGTGCTACAG
AGTTCTTGAAGTGGTGGCCTAACTACGGCTACACTAGAAGAACAGTATTTGGTATCTGCGCTCTGCTGAA
GCCAGTTACCTTCGGAAAAAGAGTTGGTAGCTCTTGATCCGGCAAACAAACCACCGCTGGTAGCGGTGGT
TTTTTTGTTTGCAAGCAGCAGATTACGCGCAGAAAAAAAGGATCTCAAGAAGATCCTTTGATCTTTTCTA
CGGGGTCTGACGCTCAGTGGAACGAAAACTCACGTTAAGGGATTTTGGTCATGAGATTATCAAAAAGGAT
CTTCACCTAGATCCTTTTAAATTAAAAATGAAGTTTTAAATCAATCTAAAGTATATATGAGTAAACTTGG
TCTGACAGTTACCAATGCTTAATCAGTGAGGCACCTATCTCAGCGATCTGTCTATTTCGTTCATCCATAG
TTGCCTGACTCCCCGTCGTGTAGATAACTACGATACGGGAGGGCTTACCATCTGGCCCCAGTGCTGCAAT
GATACCGCGAGACCCACGCTCACCGGCTCCAGATTTATCAGCAATAAACCAGCCAGCCGGAAGGGCCGAG
CGCAGAAGTGGTCCTGCAACTTTATCCGCCTCCATCCAGTCTATTAATTGTTGCCGGGAAGCTAGAGTAA
GTAGTTCGCCAGTTAATAGTTTGCGCAACGTTGTTGCCATTGCTACAGGCATCGTGGTGTCACGCTCGTC
GTTTGGTATGGCTTCATTCAGCTCCGGTTCCCAACGATCAAGGCGAGTTACATGATCCCCCATGTTGTGC
AAAAAAGCGGTTAGCTCCTTCGGTCCTCCGATCGTTGTCAGAAGTAAGTTGGCCGCAGTGTTATCACTCA
TGGTTATGGCAGCACTGCATAATTCTCTTACTGTCATGCCATCCGTAAGATGCTTTTCTGTGACTGGTGA
GTACTCAACCAAGTCATTCTGAGAATAGTGTATGCGGCGACCGAGTTGCTCTTGCCCGGCGTCAATACGG
GATAATACCGCGCCACATAGCAGAACTTTAAAAGTGCTCATCATTGGAAAACGTTCTTCGGGGCGAAAAC
TCTCAAGGATCTTACCGCTGTTGAGATCCAGTTCGATGTAACCCACTCGTGCACCCAACTGATCTTCAGC
ATCTTTTACTTTCACCAGCGTTTCTGGGTGAGCAAAAACAGGAAGGCAAAATGCCGCAAAAAAGGGAATA
AGGGCGACACGGAAATGTTGAATACTCATACTCTTCCTTTTTCAATATTATTGAAGCATTTATCAGGGTT
ATTGTCTCATGAGCGGATACATATTTGAATGTATTTAGAAAAATAAACAAATAGGGGTTCCGCGCACATT
TCCCCGAAAAGTGCCACCTAAATTGTAAGCGTTAATATTTTGTTAAAATTCGCGTTAAATTTTTGTTAAA
TCAGCTCATTTTTTAACCAATAGGCCGAAATCGGCAAAATCCCTTATAAATCAAAAGAATAGACCGAGAT
AGGGT
[37 nt withheld, positions 6026-6062]
AAAGAACGTGGACTCCAACGTCAAAGG
[49 nt withheld, positions 6090-6138]
T
[91 nt withheld, positions 6140-6230]
G
[124 nt withheld, positions 6232-6355]
CCCATTCGCCATTCAGGCTGCGCAACTGTTGGGAAGGGCGATCGGTGCGGGCCTCTTCGCTATTACGCCA
GTCGACCGCCAATTCAATATGGCGTATATGGACTCATGCCAATTCAATATGGTGGATCTGGACCTGTGCC
AATTCAATATGGCGTATATGGACTCGTGCCAATTCAATATGGTGGATCTGGACCCCAGCCAATTCAATAT
GGCGGACTTGGCACCATGCCAATTCAATATGGCGGACCTGGCACTGTGCCAACTGGGGAGGGGTCTACTT
GGCACGGTGCCAAGTTTGAGGAGGGGTCTTGGCCCTGTGCCAAGTCCGCCATATTGAATTGGCATGGTGC
CAATAATGGCGGCCATATTGGCTATATGCCAGGATCAATATATAGGCAATATCCAATATGGCCCTATGCC
AATATGGCTATTGGCCAGGTTCAATACTATGTATTGGCCCTATGCCATATAGTATTCCATATATGGGTTT
TCCTATTGACGTAGATAGCCCCTCCCAATGGGCGGTCCCATATACCATATATGGGGCTTCCTAATACCGC
CCATAGCCACTCCCCCATTGACGTCAATGGTCTCTATATATGGTCTTTCCTATTGACGTCATATGGGCGG
TCCTATTGACGTATATGGCGCCTCCCCCATTGACGTCAATTACGGTAAATGGCCCGCCTGGCTCAATGCC
CATTGACGTCAATAGGACCACCCACCATTGACGTCAATGGGATGGCTCATTGCCCATTCATATCCGTTCT
CACGCCCCCTATTGACGTCAATGACGGTAAATGGCCCACTTGGCAGTACATCAATATCTATTAATAGTAA
CTTGGCAAGTACATTACTATTGGAAGTACGCCAGGGTACATTGGCAGTACTCCCATTGACGTCAATGGCG
GTAAATGGCCCGCGATGGCTGCCAAGTACATCCCCATTGACGTCAATGGGGAGGGGCAATGACGCAAATG
GGCGTTCCATTGACGTAAATGGGCGGTAGGCGTGCCTAATGGGAGGTCTATATAAGCAATGCTCGTTTAG
GGAACCGCCATTCTGCCTGGGGACGTCGGAGCAAGCTTGATTTAGGTGACACTATAGAATACAAGCTACT
TGTTCTTTTTGCAGGATCCATGTACCCATACGATGTTCCAGATTACGCTGCTGGTGCTTACCCATACGAT
GTTCCAGATTACGCTGCTGGTGCTTACCCATACGATGTTCCAGATTACGCTCCATGGTCTGGTAGAAGCA
GACTACTTGAAGATTTCCGGAACAACCGCTACCCAAATTTGCAGTTACGAGAAATCGCTGGCCACATCAT
GGAGTTTTCCCAGGACCAGCATGGATCAAGGTTTATTCAGTTGAAGCTGGAGCGAGCTACACCTGCAGAA
AGGCAACTGGTGTTCAACGAGATCCTTCAAGCAGCTTACCAGCTTATGGTGGATGTATTTGGGAATTATG
TCATACAGAAATTTTTTGAGTTTGGCAGCCTAGAGCAGAAGCTTGCACTT
Features (pLannotate 1.2.2; 20 found; start..end, strand, type, name):
   2367..2543    +  promoter       URA3 promoter (fragment): S. cerevisiae URA3
   2544..3347    +  CDS            URA3: orotidine-5'-phosphate decarboxylase, required for uracil biosynthesis; S. cerevisiae URA3; yeast auxotrophic marker, counterselectable with 5-fluoroorotic acid (5-FOA)
   3440..3457    -  promoter       T7 promoter (fragment): promoter for bacteriophage T7 RNA polymerase
   3462..3596    -  polyA_signal   SV40 poly(A) signal: SV40 polyadenylation signal
   3709..3727    -  promoter       T3 promoter: promoter for bacteriophage T3 RNA polymerase
   3772..3788    -  protein_bind   lac operator: The lac repressor binds to the lac operator to inhibit transcription in E. coli. This inhibition can be relieved by adding lactose or isopropyl-β-D-thiogalactopyranoside (IPTG). lac repressor encoded by lacI
   3796..3826    -  promoter       lac promoter: promoter for the E. coli lac operon
   3841..3862    -  protein_bind   CAP binding site: CAP binding activates transcription in the presence of cAMP. E. coli catabolite activator protein
   3875..3967    -  CDS            lacI (fragment): lac repressor; lacI; The lac repressor binds to the lac operator to inhibit transcription in E. coli. This inhibition can be relieved by adding lactose or isopropyl-β-D-thiogalactopyranoside (IPTG).
   4150..4738    -  rep_origin     ori: high-copy-number ColE1/pMB1/pBR322/pUC origin of replication
   4909..5769    -  CDS            AmpR: β-lactamase; bla; confers resistance to ampicillin, carbenicillin, and related antibiotics
   5770..5874    -  promoter       AmpR promoter: bla
   5927..6355    -  rep_origin     f1 ori (sequence partly withheld): f1 bacteriophage origin of replication; arrow indicates direction of (+) strand synthesis
   6360..6426    -  CDS            lacZα (fragment): LacZα fragment of β-galactosidase; lacZ fragment
   6433..7410    +  promoter       CMV IE94 promoter: enhancer/promoter region of simian cytomegalovirus major immediate early transcription unit IE94
   7445..7463    +  promoter       SP6 promoter: promoter for bacteriophage SP6 RNA polymerase
   7498..7524    +  CDS            3xHA (fragment): three tandem HA epitope tags
   7534..7560    +  CDS            3xHA (fragment): three tandem HA epitope tags
   7570..7596    +  CDS            3xHA (fragment): three tandem HA epitope tags
   7603..813     +  CDS            pum1 (fragment) (across the origin): PUM1_XENLA - Also known as pum1-A From Xenopus laevis (African clawed frog).
