[The description below was written by a language model from this plasmid's Addgene catalogue record and pLannotate feature annotations shown in this document.]
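Description:
RT-3 (also recorded as pCS2/3HA/PUM1_RBD/PUP2/URA3) is a high-copy E. coli plasmid catalogued as a yeast expression vector and an empty backbone, described as the base construct used to build the PUF3/PUP2 tagging strain for mapping protein–RNA interactions through covalent RNA marks. The catalogue lists the backbone as pBluescript II, while the alternative name and the annotated features point to a pCS2-type layout. The sequenced record is 7,875 nt, larger than the listed backbone size. Propagation in bacteria relies on a ColE1/pUC-type origin and the AmpR β-lactamase gene for ampicillin selection. An f1 origin and remnants of the lac region (lac promoter, operator, CAP site, and lacZα and lacI fragments) are also present.

The payload sits downstream of a simian CMV IE94 enhancer/promoter (the catalogue's "MV IE93" entry presumably refers to this element) and an SP6 promoter. It opens with three HA epitope repeats, followed by a coding segment annotated as a fragment of Xenopus laevis Pumilio 1, consistent with the PUM1 RNA-binding domain in the plasmid name. The stretch between this fragment and the URA3 cassette is not annotated. The name implies that it holds PUP2, a poly(U) polymerase that would append uridines to RNAs bound by the fused protein, but the feature table does not confirm this. Next comes the S. cerevisiae URA3 gene with part of its promoter, providing uracil prototrophy selection and 5-FOA counterselection in yeast. An SV40 poly(A) signal and T7 and T3 promoters lie beyond it, annotated on the opposite strand. No yeast replication origin is annotated, which fits use as a template or donor for chromosomal tagging rather than as an episomal expression plasmid.
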