Addgene plasmid #220440: RT-3
Purpose: (Empty Backbone) Base construct used to create the PUF3/PUP2 tagging strain. (aka pCS2/3HA/PUM1_RBD/PUP2/URA3)
Depositing lab: Marvin Wickens. Depositing organization: University of Wisconsin, Madison. Publication: Protein-RNA networks revealed through covalent RNA marks. Lapointe CP, Wilinski D, Saunders HA, Wickens M. Nat Methods. 2015 Dec;12(12):1163-70. doi: 10.1038/nmeth.3651. Epub 2015 Nov 2. PubMed 26524240.
Backbone
  Vector backbone: pBluescript II
  Backbone size (bp): 4914
  Vector type: Yeast Expression
  Promoter: MV IE93 promoter
  Selectable markers: URA3
Growth in bacteria
  Bacterial resistance: Ampicillin, 100 μg/mL
  Growth temperature: 37°C
  Growth strain: DH5alpha
  Copy number: High Copy
Gene/Insert
  Cloning method: TOPO Cloning
Terms and licenses: Academic/Nonprofit Terms; Industry Terms: Not Available to Industry
How to cite: RT-3 was a gift from Marvin Wickens (Addgene plasmid # 220440 ; http://n2t.net/addgene:220440 ; RRID:Addgene_220440)
